>Addgene plasmid #219819 | pXR003_puroR | addgene full sequence | sequence record 440390 | Addgene NGS Result
GAATTCTCGAGGCGTTGACATTGATTATTGACTAGTTATTAATAGTAATCAATTACGGGGTCATTAGTTC
ATAGCCCATATATGGAGTTCCGCGTTACATAACTTACGGTAAATGGCCCGCCTGGCTGACCGCCCAACGA
CCCCCGCCCATTGACGTCAATAATGACGTATGTTCCCATAGTAACGCCAATAGGGACTTTCCATTGACGT
CAATGGGTGGAGTATTTACGGTAAACTGCCCACTTGGCAGTACATCAAGTGTATCATATGCCAAGTACGC
CCCCTATTGACGTCAATGACGGTAAATGGCCCGCCTGGCATTATGCCCAGTACATGACCTTATGGGACTT
TCCTACTTGGCAGTACATCTACGTATTAGTCATCGCTATTACCATGGTGATGCGGTTTTGGCAGTACATC
AATGGGCGTGGATAGCGGTTTGACTCACGGGGATTTCCAAGTCTCCACCCCATTGACGTCAATGGGAGTT
TGTTTTGGCACCAAAATCAACGGGACTTTCCAAAATGTCGTAACAACTCCGCCCCATTGACGCAAATGGG
CGGTAGGCGTGTACGGTGGGAGGTCTATATAAGCAGAGCTCTCTGGCTAACTACCGGTGCCACCATGACC
GAGTACAAGCCCACGGTGCGCCTCGCCACCCGCGACGACGTCCCCAGGGCCGTACGCACCCTCGCCGCCG
CGTTCGCCGACTACCCCGCCACGCGCCACACCGTCGATCCGGACCGCCACATCGAGCGGGTCACCGAGCT
GCAAGAACTCTTCCTCACGCGCGTCGGGCTCGACATCGGCAAGGTGTGGGTCGCGGACGACGGCGCCGCG
GTGGCGGTCTGGACCACGCCGGAGAGCGTCGAAGCGGGGGCGGTGTTCGCCGAGATCGGCCCGCGCATGG
CCGAGTTGAGCGGTTCCCGGCTGGCCGCGCAGCAACAGATGGAAGGCCTCCTGGCGCCGCACCGGCCCAA
GGAGCCCGCGTGGTTCCTGGCCACCGTCGGAGTCTCGCCCGACCACCAGGGCAAGGGTCTGGGCAGCGCC
GTCGTGCTCCCCGGAGTGGAGGCGGCCGAGCGCGCCGGGGTGCCCGCCTTCCTGGAGACCTCCGCGCCCC
GCAACCTCCCCTTCTACGAGCGGCTCGGCTTCACCGTCACCGCCGACGTCGAGGTGCCCGAAGGACCGCG
CACCTGGTGCATGACCCGCAAGCCCGGTGCCTGAGAATTCATCGATACCGTCGAGATCTAACTTGTTTAT
TGCAGCTTATAATGGTTACAAATAAAGCAATAGCATCACAAATTTCACAAATAAAGCATTTTTTTCACTG
CATTCTAGTTGTGGTTTGTCCAAACTCATCAATGTATCTTATCATGTCTGGAAATTCGATCCGGTACCAA
GGTCGGGCAGGAAGCTAGCGAGGGCCTATTTCCCATGATTCCTTCATATTTGCATATACGATACAAGGCT
GTTAGAGAGATAATTGGAATTAATTTGACTGTAAACACAAAGATATTAGTACAAAATACGTGACGTAGAA
AGTAATAATTTCTTGGGTAGTTTGCAGTTTTAAAATTATGTTTTAAAATGGACTATCATATGCTTACCGT
AACTTGAAAGTATTTCGATTTCTTGGCTTTATATATCTTGTGGAAAGGACGAAACACCGAACCCCTACCA
ACTGGTCGGGGTTTGAAACGGGTCTTCGAGAAGACCTTTTTTTTGAATTCTGATGCGGTATTTTCTCCTT
ACGCATCTGTGCGGTATTTCACACCGCATA
[95 nt withheld, positions 1781-1875]
T
[46 nt withheld, positions 1877-1922]
C
[141 nt withheld, positions 1924-2064]
CCTTTGACGTTGGAGTCCACGTTCTTT
[37 nt withheld, positions 2092-2128]
ACTCTATCTCGGGCTATTCTTTTGATTTATAAGGGATTTTGCCGATTTCGGTCTATTGGTTAAAAAATGA
GCTGATTTAACAAAAATTTAACGCGAATTTTAACAAAATATTAACGTTTACAATTTTATGGTGCACTCTC
AGTACAATCTGCTCTGATGCCGCATAGTTAAGCCAGCCCCGACACCCGCCAACACCCGCTGACGCGCCCT
GACGGGCTTGTCTGCTCCCGGCATCCGCTTACAGACAAGCTGTGACCGTCTCCGGGAGCTGCATGTGTCA
GAGGTTTTCACCGTCATCACCGAAACGCGCGAGACGAAAGGGCCTCGTGATACGCCTATTTTTATAGGTT
AATGTCATGATAATAATGGTTTCTTAGACGTCAGGTGGCACTTTTCGGGGAAATGTGCGCGGAACCCCTA
TTTGTTTATTTTTCTAAATACATTCAAATATGTATCCGCTCATGAGACAATAACCCTGATAAATGCTTCA
ATAATATTGAAAAAGGAAGAGTATGAGTATTCAACATTTCCGTGTCGCCCTTATTCCCTTTTTTGCGGCA
TTTTGCCTTCCTGTTTTTGCTCACCCAGAAACGCTGGTGAAAGTAAAAGATGCTGAAGATCAGTTGGGTG
CACGAGTGGGTTACATCGAACTGGATCTCAACAGCGGTAAGATCCTTGAGAGTTTTCGCCCCGAAGAACG
TTTTCCAATGATGAGCACTTTTAAAGTTCTGCTATGTGGCGCGGTATTATCCCGTATTGACGCCGGGCAA
GAGCAACTCGGTCGCCGCATACACTATTCTCAGAATGACTTGGTTGAGTACTCACCAGTCACAGAAAAGC
ATCTTACGGATGGCATGACAGTAAGAGAATTATGCAGTGCTGCCATAACCATGAGTGATAACACTGCGGC
CAACTTACTTCTGACAACGATCGGAGGACCGAAGGAGCTAACCGCTTTTTTGCACAACATGGGGGATCAT
GTAACTCGCCTTGATCGTTGGGAACCGGAGCTGAATGAAGCCATACCAAACGACGAGCGTGACACCACGA
TGCCTGTAGCAATGGCAACAACGTTGCGCAAACTATTAACTGGCGAACTACTTACTCTAGCTTCCCGGCA
ACAATTAATAGACTGGATGGAGGCGGATAAAGTTGCAGGACCACTTCTGCGCTCGGCCCTTCCGGCTGGC
TGGTTTATTGCTGATAAATCTGGAGCCGGTGAGCGTGGAAGCCGCGGTATCATTGCAGCACTGGGGCCAG
ATGGTAAGCCCTCCCGTATCGTAGTTATCTACACGACGGGGAGTCAGGCAACTATGGATGAACGAAATAG
ACAGATCGCTGAGATAGGTGCCTCACTGATTAAGCATTGGTAACTGTCAGACCAAGTTTACTCATATATA
CTTTAGATTGATTTAAAACTTCATTTTTAATTTAAAAGGATCTAGGTGAAGATCCTTTTTGATAATCTCA
TGACCAAAATCCCTTAACGTGAGTTTTCGTTCCACTGAGCGTCAGACCCCGTAGAAAAGATCAAAGGATC
TTCTTGAGATCCTTTTTTTCTGCGCGTAATCTGCTGCTTGCAAACAAAAAAACCACCGCTACCAGCGGTG
GTTTGTTTGCCGGATCAAGAGCTACCAACTCTTTTTCCGAAGGTAACTGGCTTCAGCAGAGCGCAGATAC
CAAATACTGTTCTTCTAGTGTAGCCGTAGTTAGGCCACCACTTCAAGAACTCTGTAGCACCGCCTACATA
CCTCGCTCTGCTAATCCTGTTACCAGTGGCTGCTGCCAGTGGCGATAAGTCGTGTCTTACCGGGTTGGAC
TCAAGACGATAGTTACCGGATAAGGCGCAGCGGTCGGGCTGAACGGGGGGTTCGTGCACACAGCCCAGCT
TGGAGCGAACGACCTACACCGAACTGAGATACCTACAGCGTGAGCTATGAGAAAGCGCCACGCTTCCCGA
AGGGAGAAAGGCGGACAGGTATCCGGTAAGCGGCAGGGTCGGAACAGGAGAGCGCACGAGGGAGCTTCCA
GGGGGAAACGCCTGGTATCTTTATAGTCCTGTCGGGTTTCGCCACCTCTGACTTGAGCGTCGATTTTTGT
GATGCTCGTCAGGGGGGCGGAGCCTATGGAAAAACGCCAGCAACGCGGCCTTTTTACGGTTCCTGGCCTT
TTGCTGGCCTTTTGCTCAGCTAGCAGAGGGCCT
Features (pLannotate 1.2.2; 13 found; start..end, strand, type, name):
     17..396     +  enhancer       CMV enhancer: human cytomegalovirus immediate early enhancer
    397..600     +  promoter       CMV promoter: human cytomegalovirus (CMV) immediate early promoter
    625..1224    +  CDS            PuroR (fragment): puromycin N-acetyltransferase; pac from Streptomyces; confers resistance to puromycin
   1250..1371    +  polyA_signal   SV40 poly(A) signal: SV40 polyadenylation signal
   1420..1660    +  promoter       U6 promoter: RNA polymerase III promoter for human U6 snRNA
   1670..1699    +  misc_RNA       RfxCas13d DR30: 5' processed 30-base direct repeat for an RfxCas13d gRNA (Konermann et al., 2018)
   1730..1780    -  misc_feature   bom (fragment): basis of mobility region from pBR322
   1799..2254    +  rep_origin     f1 ori (sequence partly withheld): f1 bacteriophage origin of replication; arrow indicates direction of (+) strand synthesis
   2255..2304    -  misc_feature   bom (fragment): basis of mobility region from pBR322
   2406..2441    -  CDS            rop (fragment): Rop protein, which maintains plasmids at low copy number; rop
   2536..2640    +  promoter       AmpR promoter: bla
   2641..3501    +  CDS            AmpR: β-lactamase; bla; confers resistance to ampicillin, carbenicillin, and related antibiotics
   3672..4260    +  rep_origin     ori: high-copy-number ColE1/pMB1/pBR322/pUC origin of replication
