[The description below was written by a language model from this plasmid's Addgene catalogue record and pLannotate feature annotations shown in this document.]
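Description:
pXR003_puroR is an empty mammalian expression backbone for delivering guide RNAs to the RNA-targeting CRISPR effector CasRx (RfxCas13d). It is derived from the pXR003 guide-cloning plasmid, modified by adding a puromycin resistance cassette. The sequenced plasmid is about 4.3 kb. It is propagated in bacteria through a high-copy ColE1/pUC-type origin with ampicillin selection (β-lactamase under its native promoter). It also carries an f1 phage origin. Short fragments annotated as bom and rop appear to be backbone remnants rather than functional elements.

The guide cassette consists of the human U6 RNA polymerase III promoter followed directly by the 30-base, 5′-processed RfxCas13d direct repeat. According to the catalogue entry, BbsI sites lie downstream of the repeat, so a spacer can be inserted by restriction cloning; these sites are not annotated in the feature table. The resulting transcript resembles a mature Cas13d guide, with the direct repeat at the 5′ end and the target-complementary spacer at the 3′ end.

Upstream and in the same orientation is a separate Pol II unit: the CMV enhancer and promoter drive puromycin N-acetyltransferase, terminated by an SV40 polyadenylation signal. The annotation tool flags this coding sequence as a fragment, although it spans most of the expected length. This marker allows transfected mammalian cells carrying the guide plasmid to be enriched or selected with puromycin. The plasmid does not encode CasRx, so the effector must be supplied from another construct or cell line. The record supports its use for CasRx applications generally, such as transcript knockdown, and names no specific target.
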