Addgene plasmid #219819: pXR003_puroR
Purpose: (Empty Backbone) hU6-driven sgRNA plasmid for CasRx applications with puromycin resistance. 5' processed DR followed by BbsI sites for guide cloning (Adapted from plasmid #109053)
Depositing lab: Philipp Maass. Depositing organization: Hospital for Sick Children.
Backbone
  Vector backbone: pXR003 (Addgene #109053)
  Backbone size (bp): 4300
  Modifications to backbone: Addition of puromycin resistance gene
  Vector type: Mammalian Expression, CRISPR
  Promoter: hU6
  Selectable markers: Puromycin
Growth in bacteria
  Bacterial resistance: Ampicillin, 100 μg/mL
  Growth temperature: 30°C
  Growth strain: NEB Stable
  Copy number: High Copy
Gene/Insert
  Cloning method: Restriction Enzyme
  Sequencing primers: 5′ U6
Terms and licenses: Academic/Nonprofit Terms; Industry Terms: Not Available to Industry
How to cite: pXR003_puroR was a gift from Philipp Maass (Addgene plasmid # 219819 ; http://n2t.net/addgene:219819 ; RRID:Addgene_219819)
